>Addgene plasmid #80362 | pCFJ150-set6 | addgene partial sequence | sequence record 160321 | GFP-F 5'-GGTCCTTCTTGAGTTTGTAAC-3'
GTCCACCAAAGCCATCTGCCAAGGGAGCCAAGAAGGCCGCCAAGACCGTCGTTGCCAAGCCAAAGGACGG
AAAGAAGAGACGTCATGCCCGCAAGGAATCGTACTCCGTCTACATCTACCGTGTTCTCAAGCAAGTTCAC
CCAGACACCGGAGTCTCCTCCAAGGCCATGTCTATCATGAACTCCTTCGTCAACGATGTATTCGAACGCA
TCGCTTCGGAAGCTTCCCGTCTTGCTCATTACAACAAACGCTCAACGATCTCATCCCGCGAAATTCAAAC
CGCTGTCCGTTTGATTCTCCCAGGAGAACTTGCCAAGCACGCCGTGTCTGAGGGAACCAAGGCCGTCACC
AAGTACACTTCCAGCAAGTAAACCCAGCTTTCTTGTACAAAGTGGAGGCGACAATTGTCTACAGCGACTT
GTGAACGTTTGGAAAACGTTATTGAAATTGAACTGTCCGACGAAGATTCATAACTGCCATAAAATATGAT
CTAAATTTTAATATTTATGTAATAATTGTATCAAATTTGCTCTATTAAGCATGCACTTCATTGCTGAACT
TTGGAATTTAATATTATCAGTTAATACAGTTTTACATATACAGTTTTAAAATAGTGCACTACGAATAGAG
CAAACCAGATGTGTG
