>Addgene plasmid #80362 | pCFJ150-set6 | addgene partial sequence | sequence record 160323 | GFP-R 5'-CCATCTAATTCAACAAGAATTGGGACAAC-3'
TAGACACATTGATCCTAGCAGAAGCACAGGCTGCAGGGTGACGGTCCATCCCGCTCTCCTGGGCACAAGA
CATGGGCAGCGTGCCATCATCCTGCGCCGCCACCGCCGGCGGGAAGCCATGGCTAAGTCTAGACATGGAG
CCTGCTTTTTTGTACAAACTTGTCATTCTCTGTCTGAAACATTCAATTGATTATCGATAAAATTAATTAA
GAGAGAATACAATGAGAAAACGGAAAATCGAGCAGGATTTTGGGGAAAGTCGGGGAATTTTTGCTATTTA
AGCTTTCTTTAACAAAGAAACTGCATTTTTCCATGAGATTACCATGAAATTTGCGTTAAATGGGTGAATT
TATAACATTTACGGCTAGAAATTAATTTTAAAAAAGAGAATAAACGAAAAATTATTCGAGAAAACGTCTT
TGAAGCAGAAATGAAATGAAAAAACAACCGCCAGCGCTGACAAAAATGATCAAACAAACGGAGTACGGTA
TACGCGGTAAGACCCAAATGAATTTTAATTCGGTGCGCCTTTAAAAAATGTATTTTTTTAATTTCTTTAT
CCGTGGGCCCAAATGTATTTTTTTCTTGTGGTTTGATGTAAAAATTGGGTTATATTATTTGTTTTATGGT
TTAATTTTTTAAAAACTGATATCAACTTTTCTATACAAAGTTGATAGCTTGGCGTAATCATGGTCATAGC
TGTTCCTGCCTAGGTGAGCTCTGGTACCCTCTAGTCAAGGCCTTAAGTGAGTCGTATTACGTAGCCCGGG
CCTAGTTCTAGACATTCTCTAATGAAAAAATCTTTCAGTTGAAATTGAAAATGAGTTAAAGTTGGAGTTT
T
