[The description below was written by a language model from this plasmid's Addgene catalogue record.]
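Description:
pCFJ150-set6 is a C. elegans expression plasmid built on the pCFJ150 backbone, a vector commonly used as a targeting construct for Mos1-mediated single-copy insertion (MosSCI). It is maintained in E. coli under ampicillin selection. The record gives no feature table, so the origin of replication, any worm selection or rescue marker, and the genomic homology arms expected in a MosSCI targeting vector are not documented here. The copy number is listed as unknown.

The payload is a 3'UTR reporter cassette of nematode origin. The mex-5 promoter, which is generally used to drive expression in the germline, controls a GFP fused to histone H2B and a PEST sequence, and this is followed by the set-6 3'UTR. The H2B fusion concentrates fluorescence on chromatin, giving a nuclear signal that is easy to assign to individual cells. The PEST degron shortens the reporter's half-life, so fluorescence tracks current rather than accumulated expression. Because the promoter and coding region are generic, differences in the observed pattern can be attributed to post-transcriptional regulation conferred by the set-6 3'UTR.

According to the record, the construct is used for microinjection into worms. It comes from work on efficient generation of transgenic reporter strains and analysis of expression patterns using a library-based form of MosSCI. It is therefore best understood as one of a set of reporters that differ in their 3'UTR and are used to examine how that element shapes expression in vivo.
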