Addgene plasmid #80362: pCFJ150-set6
Purpose: Pmex-5:GFP::H2B::PEST::set-6 3'UTR reporter construct used for microinjection
Depositing lab: Sean Ryder. Depositing organization: University of Massachusetts, Worcester. Publication: Efficient generation of transgenic reporter strains and analysis of expression patterns in Caenorhabditis elegans using Library MosSCI. Kaymak E, Farley BM, Hay SA, Li C, Ho S, Hartman DJ, Ryder SP. Dev Dyn. 2016 Jun 13. doi: 10.1002/dvdy.24426. PubMed 27294288.
Backbone
  Vector backbone: pCFJ150
  Vector type: Worm Expression
Growth in bacteria
  Bacterial resistance: Ampicillin, 100 μg/mL
  Growth temperature: 37°C
  Growth strain: DH5alpha
  Copy number: Unknown
Gene/Insert
  Gene/Insert name: Pmex-5:GFP::H2B::PEST::set-6 3'UTR
  Species: C. elegans (nematode)
Terms and licenses: Academic/Nonprofit Terms; Industry Terms: Not Available to Industry
How to cite: pCFJ150-set6 was a gift from Sean Ryder (Addgene plasmid # 80362 ; http://n2t.net/addgene:80362 ; RRID:Addgene_80362)
